>Addgene plasmid #209556 | sABE v3.22 Lenti_2 | addgene full sequence | sequence record 417949 | Addgene NGS Result
CGCGTTTTGCCTGTACTGGGTGTCTCTGGTTAGACCAGATCTGAGCCTGGGAGCTCTCTGGCTAACTAGG
GAACCCACTGCTTAAGCCTCAATAAAGCTTGCCTTGAGTGCTTCAAGTAGTGTGTGCCCGTCTGTTGTGT
GACTCTGGTAACTAGAGATCCCTCAGACCCTTTTAGTCAGTGTGGAAAATCTCTAGCAGTGGCGCCCGAA
CAGGGACTTGAAAGCGAAAGGGAAACCAGAGGAGCTCTCTCGACGCAGGACTCGGCTTGCTGAAGCGCGC
ACGGCAAGAGGCGAGGGGCGGCGACTGGTGAGTACGCCAAAAATTTTGACTAGCGGAGGCTAGAAGGAGA
GAGATGGGTGCGAGAGCGTCAGTATTAAGCGGGGGAGAATTAGATCGCGATGGGAAAAAATTCGGTTAAG
GCCAGGGGGAAAGAAAAAATATAAATTAAAACATATAGTATGGGCAAGCAGGGAGCTAGAACGATTCGCA
GTTAATCCTGGCCTGTTAGAAACATCAGAAGGCTGTAGACAAATACTGGGACAGCTACAACCATCCCTTC
AGACAGGATCAGAAGAACTTAGATCATTATATAATACAGTAGCAACCCTCTATTGTGTGCATCAAAGGAT
AGAGATAAAAGACACCAAGGAAGCTTTAGACAAGATAGAGGAAGAGCAAAACAAAAGTAAGACCACCGCA
CAGCAAGCGGCCGCTGATCTTCAGACCTGGAGGAGGAGATATGAGGGACAATTGGAGAAGTGAATTATAT
AAATATAAAGTAGTAAAAATTGAACCATTAGGAGTAGCACCCACCAAGGCAAAGAGAAGAGTGGTGCAGA
GAGAAAAAAGAGCAGTGGGAATAGGAGCTTTGTTCCTTGGGTTCTTGGGAGCAGCAGGAAGCACTATGGG
CGCAGCGTCAATGACGCTGACGGTACAGGCCAGACAATTATTGTCTGGTATAGTGCAGCAGCAGAACAAT
TTGCTGAGGGCTATTGAGGCGCAACAGCATCTGTTGCAACTCACAGTCTGGGGCATCAAGCAGCTCCAGG
CAAGAATCCTGGCTGTGGAAAGATACCTAAAGGATCAACAGCTCCTGGGGATTTGGGGTTGCTCTGGAAA
ACTCATTTGCACCACTGCTGTGCCTTGGAATGCTAGTTGGAGTAATAAATCTCTGGAACAGATTTGGAAT
CACACGACCTGGATGGAGTGGGACAGAGAAATTAACAATTACACAAGCTTAATACACTCCTTAATTGAAG
AATCGCAAAACCAGCAAGAAAAGAATGAACAAGAATTATTGGAATTAGATAAATGGGCAAGTTTGTGGAA
TTGGTTTAACATAACAAATTGGCTGTGGTATATAAAATTATTCATAATGATAGTAGGAGGCTTGGTAGGT
TTAAGAATAGTTTTTGCTGTACTTTCTATAGTGAATAGAGTTAGGCAGGGATATTCACCATTATCGTTTC
AGACCCACCTCCCAACCCCGAGGGGACCCGACAGGCCCGAAGGAATAGAAGAAGAAGGTGGAGAGAGAGA
CAGAGACAGATCCATTCGATTAGTGAACGGATCGGCACTGCGTGCGCCAATTCTGCAGACAAATGGCAGT
ATTCATCCACAATTTTAAAAGAAAAGGGGGGATTGGGGGGTACAGTGCAGGGGAAAGAATAGTAGACATA
ATAGCAACAGACATACAAACTAAAGAATTACAAAAACAAATTACAAAAATTCAAAATTTTCGGGTTTATT
ACAGGGACAGCAGAGATCCAGTTTGGTTAATTAACTCCCCCACCTCCCAACCCCGAGGGGACCCAGAGAG
GGCCTATTTCCCATGATTCCTTCATATTTGCATATACGATACAAGGCTGTTAGAGAGATAATTAGAATTA
ATTTGACTGTAAACACAAAGATATTAGTACAAAATACGTGACGTAGAAAGTAATAATTTCTTGGGTAGTT
TGCAGTTTTAAAATTATGTTTTAAAATGGACTATCATATGCTTACCGTAACTTGAAAGTATTTCGATTTC
TTGGCTTTATATATCTTGTGGAAAGGACGAAACACCGAACACAAAGCATAGACTGCGTTTTAGAGCTAGA
AATAGCAAGTTAAAATAAGGCTAGTCCGTTATCAACTTGAAAAAGTGGCACCGAGTCGGTGCTTTTTTAA
GCTTGGCGTAACTAGATCTTGAGATTCGCGCTCCCGGCCCATCTCAACGCGTTGACATTGATTATTGACT
AGTTATTAATAGTAATCAATTACGGGGTCATTAGTTCATAGCCCATATATTGAGTTCCGCGTTACATAAC
TTACGGTAAATGGCCCGCCTGGCTGACCGCCCAACGACCCCCGCCCATTGACGTCAATAATGACGTATGT
TCCCATAGTAACGCCAATAGGGACTTTCCATTGACGTCAATGGGTGGAGTATTTACGGTAAACTGCCCAC
TTGGCAGTACATCAAGTGTATCATATGCCAAGTACGCCCCCTATTGACGTCAATGACGGTAAATGGCCCG
CCTGGCATTATGCCCAGTACATGACCTTATGGGACTTTCCTACTTGGCAGTACATCTACGTATTAGTCAT
CGCTATTACCATGGTGATGCGGTTTTGGCAGTACATCAATGGGCGTGGATAGCGGTTTGACTCACGGGGA
TTTCCAAGTCTCCACCCCATTGACGTCAATGGGAGTTTGTTTTGGCACCAAAATCAACGGGACTTTCCAA
AATGTCGTAACAACTCCGCCCCATTGACGCAAATGGGCGGTAGGCGTGTACGGTGGGAGGTCTATATAAG
CAGAGCTGGTTTAGTGAACCGTCAGATCCGCTAGAGATCCGCGGCCGCTAATACGACTCACTATAGGGAG
AGCCGCCACCATGAAACGGACAGCCGACGGAAGCGAGTTCGAGTCACCAAAGAAGAAGCGGAAAGTCTCT
GAGGTGGAGTTTTCCCACGAGTACTGGATGAGACATGCCCTGACCCTGGCCAAGAGGGCACGGGATGAGA
GGGAGGTGCCTGTGGGAGCCGTGCTGGTGCTGAACAATAGAGTGATCGGCGAGGGCTGGAACAGAGCCAT
CGGCCTGCACGACCCAACAGCCCATGCCGAAATTATGGCCCTGAGACAGGGCGGCCTGGTCATGCAGAAC
TACAGACTGATTGGAGGCTCTGGAGGAAGCAGCGGCGGCAGCTCGGGCGGTGGCGGCTCGAGCATCCTGT
GGCATGAGATGTGGCACGAGGGCCTGGAGGAGGCCAGCAGGCTGTATTTCGGCGAGAGGAATGTGAAGGG
CATGTTCGAGGTGCTGGAGCCCCTGCACGCCATGATGGAAAGGGGCCCACAGACCCTGAAGGAAACTAGC
TTCAACCAGGCCTACGGCAGGGACCTGATGGAGGCCCAGGAGTGGTGCAGGAAGTACATGAAGAGCGGCA
ACGTGAAGGATCTGACCCAGGCTTGGGACTTGTACTACCACGTGTTCAGGAGGATCAGCTCGGGCGGTGG
CGGCTCGAGCATCCTGTGGCATGAGATGTGGCACGAGGGCCTGGAGGAGGCCAGCAGGCTGTATTTCGGC
GAGAGGAATGTGAAGGGCATGTTCGAGGTGCTGGAGCCCCTGCACGCCATGATGGAAAGGGGCCCACAGA
CCCTGAAGGAAACTAGCTTCAACCAGGCCTACGGCAGGGACCTGATGGAGGCCCAGGAGTGGTGCAGGAA
GTACATGAAGAGCGGCAACGTGAAGGATCTGACCCAGGCTTGGGACTTGTACTACCACGTGTTCAGGAGG
ATCAGCTAAACTACGAACCCCGGGTAAATGCATGAATTCGATCTAGAGGGCCCTATTCTATAGTGTCACC
TAAATGCTAGAGCTCGCTGATCAGCCTCGACTGTGCCTTACTAGGATCCTAGATAACTGATCTACCCAGC
TTTCTTGTACAAAGTGGTGAATTCCGGCAATTCGATATCAAGCTTATCGATAATCAACCTCTGGATTACA
AAATTTGTGAAAGATTGACTGGTATTCTTAACTATGTTGCTCCTTTTACGCTATGTGGATACGCTGCTTT
AATGCCTTTGTATCATGCTATTGCTTCCCGTATGGCTTTCATTTTCTCCTCCTTGTATAAATCCTGGTTG
CTGTCTCTTTATGAGGAGTTGTGGCCCGTTGTCAGGCAACGTGGCGTGGTGTGCACTGTGTTTGCTGACG
CAACCCCCACTGGTTGGGGCATTGCCACCACCTGTCAGCTCCTTTCCGGGACTTTCGCTTTCCCCCTCCC
TATTGCCACGGCGGAACTCATCGCCGCCTGCCTTGCCCGCTGCTGGACAGGGGCTCGGCTGTTGGGCACT
GACAATTCCGTGGTGTTGTCGGGGAAATCATCGTCCTTTCCTTGGCTGCTCGCCTGTGTTGCCACCTGGA
TTCTGCGCGGGACGTCCTTCTGCTACGTCCCTTCGGCCCTCAATCCAGCGGACCTTCCTTCCCGCGGCCT
GCTGCCGGCTCTGCGGCCTCTTCCGCGTCTTCGCCTTCGCCCTCAGACGAGTCGGATCTCCCTTTGGGCC
GCCTCCCCGCATCGATACCGTCGACCTCGAGTCCTAGAAAAACATGGAGCAATCACAAGTAGCAATACAG
CAGCTACCAATGCTGATTGTGCCTGGCTAGAAGCACAAGAGGAGGAGGAGGTGGGTTTTCCAGTCACACC
TCAGGTACCTTTAAGACCAATGACTTACAAGGCAGCTGTAGATCTTAGCCACTTTTTAAAAGAAAAGGGG
GGACTGGAAGGGCTAATTCACTCCCAACGAAGACAAGATATCCTTGATCTGTGGATCTACCACACACAAG
GCTACTTCCCTGATTGGCAGAACTACACACCAGGGCCAGGGATCAGATATCCACTGACCTTTGGATGGTG
CTACAAGCTAGTACCAGTTGAGCAAGAGAAGGTAGAAGAAGCCAATGAAGGAGAGAACACCCGCTTGTTA
CACCCTGTGAGCCTGCATGGGATGGATGACCCGGAGAGAGAAGTATTAGAGTGGAGGTTTGACAGCCGCC
TAGCATTTCATCACATGGCCCGAGAGCTGCATCCGGACTGTACTGGGTGTCTCTGGTTAGACCAGATCTG
AGCCTGGGAGCTCTCTGGCTAACTAGGGAACCCACTGCTTAAGCCTCAATAAAGCTTGCCTTGAGTGCTT
CAAGTAGTGTGTGCCCGTCTGTTGTGTGACTCTGGTAACTAGAGATCCCTCAGACCCTTTTAGTCAGTGT
GGAAAATCTCTAGCAGACCCACTGCTTAAGCCTCAATAAAGCTTGCCTTGAGTGCTTCAAGTAGTGTGTG
CCCGTCTGTTGTGTGACTCTGGTAACTAGAGATCCCTCAGACCCTTTTAGTCAGTGTGGAAAATCTCTAG
CAGGGCCCGTTTAAACCCGCTGATCAGCCTCGACTGTGCCTTCTAGTTGCCAGCCATCTGTTGTTTGCCC
CTCCCCCGTGCCTTCCTTGACCCTGGAAGGTGCCACTCCCACTGTCCTTTCCTAATAAAATGAGGAAATT
GCATCGCATTGTCTGAGTAGGTGTCATTCTATTCTGGGGGGTGGGGTGGGGCAGGACAGCAAGGGGGAGG
ATTGGGAAGACAATAGCAGGCATGCTGGGGATGCGGTGGGCTCTATGGCTTCTGAGGCGGAAAGAACCAG
CTGGGGCTCTAGGGGGTATCCCC
[124 nt withheld, positions 5694-5817]
C
[91 nt withheld, positions 5819-5909]
A
[49 nt withheld, positions 5911-5959]
CCTTTGACGTTGGAGTCCACGTTCTTT
[37 nt withheld, positions 5987-6023]
ACCCTATCTCGGTCTATTCTTTTGATTTATAAGGGATTTTGCCGATTTCGGCCTATTGGTTAAAAAATGA
GCTGATTTAACAAAAATTTAACGCGAATTAATTCTGTGGAATGTGTGTCAGTTAGGGTGTGGAAAGTCCC
CAGGCTCCCCAGCAGGCAGAAGTATGCAAAGCATGCATCTCAATTAGTCAGCAACCAGGTGTGGAAAGTC
CCCAGGCTCCCCAGCAGGCAGAAGTATGCAAAGCATGCATCTCAATTAGTCAGCAACCATAGTCCCGCCC
CTAACTCCGCCCATCCCGCCCCTAACTCCGCCCAGTTCCGCCCATTCTCCGCCCCATGGCTGACTAATTT
TTTTTATTTATGCAGAGGCCGAGGCCGCCTCTGCCTCTGAGCTATTCCAGAAGTAGTGAGGAGGCTTTTT
TGGAGGCCTAGGCTTTTGCAAAAAGCTCCCGGGAGCTTGTATATCCATTTTCGGATCTGATCAGCACGTG
TTGACAATTAATCATCGGCATAGTATATCGGCATAGTATAATACGACAAGGTGAGGAACTAAACCATGGC
CAAGTTGACCAGTGCCGTTCCGGTGCTCACCGCGCGCGACGTCGCCGGAGCGGTCGAGTTCTGGACCGAC
CGGCTCGGGTTCTCCCGGGACTTCGTGGAGGACGACTTCGCCGGTGTGGTCCGGGACGACGTGACCCTGT
TCATCAGCGCGGTCCAGGACCAGGTGGTGCCGGACAACACCCTGGCCTGGGTGTGGGTGCGCGGCCTGGA
CGAGCTGTACGCCGAGTGGTCGGAGGTCGTGTCCACGAACTTCCGGGACGCCTCCGGGCCGGCCATGACC
GAGATCGGCGAGCAGCCGTGGGGGCGGGAGTTCGCCCTGCGCGACCCGGCCGGCAACTGCGTGCACTTCG
TGGCCGAGGAGCAGGACTGACACGTGCTACGAGATTTCGATTCCACCGCCGCCTTCTATGAAAGGTTGGG
CTTCGGAATCGTTTTCCGGGACGCCGGCTGGATGATCCTCCAGCGCGGGGATCTCATGCTGGAGTTCTTC
GCCCACCCCAACTTGTTTATTGCAGCTTATAATGGTTACAAATAAAGCAATAGCATCACAAATTTCACAA
ATAAAGCATTTTTTTCACTGCATTCTAGTTGTGGTTTGTCCAAACTCATCAATGTATCTTATCATGTCTG
TATACCGTCGACCTCTAGCTAGAGCTTGGCGTAATCATGGTCATAGCTGTTTCCTGTGTGAAATTGTTAT
CCGCTCACAATTCCACACAACATACGAGCCGGAAGCATAAAGTGTAAAGCCTGGGGTGCCTAATGAGTGA
GCTAACTCACATTAATTGCGTTGCGCTCACTGCCCGCTTTCCAGTCGGGAAACCTGTCGTGCCAGCTGCA
TTAATGAATCGGCCAACGCGCGGGGAGAGGCGGTTTGCGTATTGGGCGCTCTTCCGCTTCCTCGCTCACT
GACTCGCTGCGCTCGGTCGTTCGGCTGCGGCGAGCGGTATCAGCTCACTCAAAGGCGGTAATACGGTTAT
CCACAGAATCAGGGGATAACGCAGGAAAGAACATGTGAGCAAAAGGCCAGCAAAAGGCCAGGAACCGTAA
AAAGGCCGCGTTGCTGGCGTTTTTCCATAGGCTCCGCCCCCCTGACGAGCATCACAAAAATCGACGCTCA
AGTCAGAGGTGGCGAAACCCGACAGGACTATAAAGATACCAGGCGTTTCCCCCTGGAAGCTCCCTCGTGC
GCTCTCCTGTTCCGACCCTGCCGCTTACCGGATACCTGTCCGCCTTTCTCCCTTCGGGAAGCGTGGCGCT
TTCTCATAGCTCACGCTGTAGGTATCTCAGTTCGGTGTAGGTCGTTCGCTCCAAGCTGGGCTGTGTGCAC
GAACCCCCCGTTCAGCCCGACCGCTGCGCCTTATCCGGTAACTATCGTCTTGAGTCCAACCCGGTAAGAC
ACGACTTATCGCCACTGGCAGCAGCCACTGGTAACAGGATTAGCAGAGCGAGGTATGTAGGCGGTGCTAC
AGAGTTCTTGAAGTGGTGGCCTAACTACGGCTACACTAGAAGAACAGTATTTGGTATCTGCGCTCTGCTG
AAGCCAGTTACCTTCGGAAAAAGAGTTGGTAGCTCTTGATCCGGCAAACAAACCACCGCTGGTAGCGGTG
GTTTTTTTGTTTGCAAGCAGCAGATTACGCGCAGAAAAAAAGGATCTCAAGAAGATCCTTTGATCTTTTC
TACGGGGTCTGACGCTCAGTGGAACGAAAACTCACGTTAAGGGATTTTGGTCATGATTATTTGCCGACTA
CCTTGGTGATCTCGCCTTTCACGTAGTGGACAAATTCTTCCAACTGATCTGCGCGCGAGGCCAAGCGATC
TTCTTCTTGTCCAAGATAAGCCTGTCTAGCTTCAAGTATGACGGGCTGATACTGGGCCGGCAGGCGCTCC
ATTGCCCAGTCGGCAGCGACATCCTTCGGCGCGATTTTGCCGGTTACTGCGCTGTACCAAATGCGGGACA
ACGTAAGCACTACATTTCGCTCATCGCCAGCCCAGTCGGGCGGCGAGTTCCATAGCGTTAAGGTTTCATT
TAGCGCCTCAAATAGATCCTGTTCAGGAACCGGATCAAAGAGTTCCTCCGCCGCTGGACCTACCAAGGCA
ACGCTATGTTCTCTTGCTTTTGTCAGCAAGATAGCCAGATCAATGTCGATCGTGGCTGGCTCGAAGATAC
CTGCAAGAATGTCATTGCGCTGCCATTCTCCAAATTGCAGTTCGCGCTTAGCTGGATAACGCCACGGAAT
GATGTCGTCGTGCACAACAATGGTGACTTCTACAGCGCGGAGAATCTCGCTCTCTCCAGGGGAAGCCGAA
GTTTCCAAAAGGTCGTTGATCAAAGCTCGCCGCGTTGTTTCATCAAGCCTTACGGTCACCGTAACCAGCA
AATCAATATCACTGTGTGGCTTCAGGCCGCCATCCACTGCGGAGCCGTACAAATGTACGGCCAGCAACGT
CGGTTCGAGATGGCGCTCGATGACGCCAACTACCTCTGATAGTTGAGTCGATACTTCGGCGATCACCGCT
TCCCTCATAATGTTTAACTTTGTTTTAGGGCGACTGCCCTGCTGCGTAACATCGTTGCTGCTCCATAACA
TCAAACATCGACCCACGGCGTAACGCGCTTGCTGCTTGGATGCCCGAGGCATAGACTGTACCCCAAAAAA
ACAGTCATAACAAGCCATGAAAACCGCCACTGCGCCGTTACCACCGCTGCGTTCGGTCAAGGTTCTGGAC
CAGTTGCGTGAGCGCATACGCTACTTGCATTACAGCTTACGAACCGAACAGGCTTATGTCCACTGGGTTC
GTGCCTTCATCCGTTTCCACGGTGTGCGTCACCCGGCAACCTTGGGTAGCAGCGAAGTCGAGGCATTTCT
GTCCTGGCTGGTCATGAGCGGATACATATTTGAATGTATTTAGAAAAATAAACAAATAGGGGTTCCGCGC
ACATTTCCCCGAAAAGTGCCACCTGACGTCGACGGATCGGGAGATCTCCCGATCCCCTATGGTGCACTCT
CAGTACAATCTGCTCTGATGCCGCATAGTTAAGCCAGTATCTGCTCCCTGCTTGTGTGTTGGAGGTCGCT
GAGTAGTGCGCGAGCAAAATTTAAGCTACAACAAGGCAAGGCTTGACCGACAATTGCATGAAGAATCTGC
TTAGGGTTAGGCGTTTTGCGCTGCTTCGCGATGTACGGGCCAGATATACGCGTTGACATTGATTATTGAC
TAGTTATTAATAGTAATCAATTACGGGGTCATTAGTTCATAGCCCATATATGGAGTTCCGCGTTACATAA
CTTACGGTAAATGGCCCGCCTGGCTGACCGCCCAACGACCCCCGCCCATTGACGTCAATAATGACGTATG
TTCCCATAGTAACGCCAATAGGGACTTTCCATTGACGTCAATGGGTGGAGTATTTACGGTAAACTGCCCA
CTTGGCAGTACATCAAGTGTATCATATGCCAAGTACGCCCCCTATTGACGTCAATGACGGTAAATGGCCC
GCCTGGCATTATGCCCAGTACATGACCTTATGGGACTTTCCTACTTGGCAGTACATCTACGTATTAGTCA
TCGCTATTACCATGGTGATGCGGTTTTGGCAGTACATCAATGGGCGTGGATAGCGGTTTGACTCACGGGG
ATTTCCAAGTCTCCACCCCATTGACGTCAATGGGAGTTTGTTTTGGCACCAAAATCAACGGGACTTTCCA
AAATGTCGTAACAACTCCGCCCCATTGACGCAAATGGGCGGTAGGCGTGTACGGTGGGAGGTCTATATAA
GCAG
Features (pLannotate 1.2.2; 41 found; start..end, strand, type, name):
     18..198     +  LTR            5' LTR (truncated): truncated 5' long terminal repeat (LTR) from HIV-1
    245..370     +  misc_feature   HIV-1 Ψ: packaging signal of human immunodeficiency virus type 1
    354..717     +  CDS            HIV-1 gag (fragment): gag protein from human immunodeficiency virus 1; gag
    863..1096    +  misc_feature   RRE: The Rev response element (RRE) of HIV-1 allows for Rev-dependent mRNA export from the nucleus to the cytoplasm.
   1473..1573    +  CDS            Rev (fragment): human immunodeficiency virus 1 (HIV-1) Rev protein; rev; enhances nuclear export of unspliced and incompletely spliced viral mRNAs
   1623..1740    +  misc_feature   cPPT/CTS: central polypurine tract and central termination sequence of HIV-1
   1789..1814    +  CDS            Rev (fragment): human immunodeficiency virus 1 (HIV-1) Rev protein; rev; enhances nuclear export of unspliced and incompletely spliced viral mRNAs
   1818..2058    +  promoter       U6 promoter: RNA polymerase III promoter for human U6 snRNA
   2087..2162    +  misc_RNA       gRNA scaffold: guide RNA scaffold for the Streptococcus pyogenes CRISPR/Cas9 system
   2300..2603    +  enhancer       CMV enhancer: human cytomegalovirus immediate early enhancer
   2604..2807    +  promoter       CMV promoter: human cytomegalovirus (CMV) immediate early promoter
   2849..2867    +  promoter       T7 promoter: promoter for bacteriophage T7 RNA polymerase
   2938..3162    +  CDS            tadA (fragment): TADA_ECOLI - Also known as yfhC. Experimental evidence at protein level: Swiss-Prot protein existence level 1. Catalyzes the deamination of adenosine to inosine at the wobble position 34 of tRNA(Arg2). Essential for cell viability. From Escherichia coli (strain K12).
   3508..3786    +  CDS            MTOR (fragment): MTOR_HUMAN - Also known as FRAP, FRAP1, FRAP2, RAFT1, RAPT1. Experimental evidence at protein level: Swiss-Prot protein existence level 1. Serine/threonine protein kinase which is a central regulator of cellular metabolism, growth and survival in response to hormones, growth factors, nutrients, energy and stress signals (PubMed:12087098, PubMed:12150925, PubMed:12150926, PubMed:12231510, PubMed:12718876, PubMed:14651849, PubMed:15268862, PubMed:15467718, PubMed:15545625, PubMed:15718470, PubMed:18497260, PubMed:18762023, PubMed:18925875, PubMed:20516213, PubMed:20537536, PubMed:21659604, PubMe
   3837..3855    -  promoter       SP6 promoter: promoter for bacteriophage SP6 RNA polymerase
   3914..3938    -  protein_bind   attB2: mutant version of attB; recombination site for the Gateway® BP reaction BP Clonase™
   3949..3972    +  misc_feature   MCS (fragment): pBluescript multiple cloning site
   3972..4560    +  misc_feature   WPRE: woodchuck hepatitis virus posttranscriptional regulatory element
   4497..5078    +  CDS            nef (fragment): NEF_HV1H2 - Experimental evidence at protein level: Swiss-Prot protein existence level 1. Extracellular Nef protein targets CD4(+) T-lymphocytes for apoptosis by interacting with CXCR4 surface receptors. From Human immunodeficiency virus type 1 group M subtype B (isolate HXB2) (HIV-1).
   5085..5265    +  LTR            5' LTR (truncated): truncated 5' long terminal repeat (LTR) from HIV-1
   5267..5392    +  LTR            5' LTR (truncated) (fragment): truncated 5' long terminal repeat (LTR) from HIV-1
   5424..5648    +  polyA_signal   bGH poly(A) signal: bovine growth hormone polyadenylation signal
   5652..5673    +  promoter       SV40 promoter (fragment): SV40 enhancer and early promoter
   5694..6122    +  rep_origin     f1 ori (sequence partly withheld): f1 bacteriophage origin of replication; arrow indicates direction of (+) strand synthesis
   6136..6465    +  promoter       SV40 promoter: SV40 enhancer and early promoter
   6513..6560    +  promoter       EM7 promoter: synthetic bacterial promoter&nbsp
   6579..6953    +  CDS            BleoR: antibiotic-binding protein; Sh ble from Streptoalloteichus hindustanus; confers resistance to bleomycin, phleomycin, and Zeocin™
   6963..7088    +  CDS            ble (fragment): BLE_KLEPN - Experimental evidence at protein level: Swiss-Prot protein existence level 1. Binding protein with a strong affinity to the bleomycin family of antibiotics. Binds to CL990; an antimitotic-antibiotic compound. From Klebsiella pneumoniae.
   7083..7204    +  polyA_signal   SV40 poly(A) signal: SV40 polyadenylation signal
   7277..7293    -  protein_bind   lac operator: The lac repressor binds to the lac operator to inhibit transcription in E. coli. This inhibition can be relieved by adding lactose or isopropyl-β-D-thiogalactopyranoside (IPTG). lac repressor encoded by lacI
   7301..7331    -  promoter       lac promoter: promoter for the E. coli lac operon
   7346..7367    -  protein_bind   CAP binding site: CAP binding activates transcription in the presence of cAMP. E. coli catabolite activator protein
   7380..7472    -  CDS            lacI (fragment): lac repressor; lacI; The lac repressor binds to the lac operator to inhibit transcription in E. coli. This inhibition can be relieved by adding lactose or isopropyl-β-D-thiogalactopyranoside (IPTG).
   7655..8243    -  rep_origin     ori: high-copy-number ColE1/pMB1/pBR322/pUC origin of replication
   8320..9111    -  CDS            SmR: aminoglycoside adenylyltransferase (Murphy, 1985); aadA; confers resistance to spectinomycin and streptomycin
   9118..9174    -  CDS            GmR (fragment): gentamycin acetyltransferase; aacC1; confers resistance to gentamycin
   9350..9373    -  promoter       Pc promoter (fragment): intI1 (promoter lies within the coding sequence); class 1 integron promoter
   9465..9522    -  promoter       AmpR promoter (fragment): bla
   9581..9633    -  misc_feature   bom (fragment): basis of mobility region from pBR322
   9788..10167   +  enhancer       CMV enhancer: human cytomegalovirus immediate early enhancer
  10168..10367   +  promoter       CMV promoter: human cytomegalovirus (CMV) immediate early promoter
