[The description below was written by a language model from this plasmid's Addgene catalogue record and pLannotate feature annotations shown in this document.]
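Description:
sABE v3.22 Lenti_2 is a 10.4 kb lentiviral transfer plasmid for mammalian expression, built on a custom backbone, that carries one half of a split, chemically inducible adenine base editor. In bacteria it replicates from a high-copy ColE1/pUC-type origin and is selected with spectinomycin through an aadA (SmR) gene. An f1 origin is also present. The viral portion follows a third-generation HIV-1 layout. A CMV enhancer/promoter sits upstream of a truncated 5' LTR and drives genomic RNA synthesis in packaging cells. It is followed by the Ψ packaging signal with a gag fragment, the RRE for Rev-dependent export, the cPPT/CTS, a WPRE to boost transcript expression, and a downstream LTR region followed by a bGH polyadenylation signal. Outside the LTRs, an SV40/EM7-driven BleoR cassette with an SV40 poly(A) is annotated, which could confer Zeocin resistance, although the catalogue entry does not list it as a selection marker.

Two expression units sit between the LTRs. A human U6 Pol III promoter drives an SpCas9 sgRNA built on the standard S. pyogenes scaffold; the record does not state which spacer, if any, is installed. A CMV enhancer/promoter then expresses a fusion consisting of a bipartite SV40 NLS, residues 2–76 of the evolved deaminase TadA-8e, and two copies of FRB, the rapamycin-binding domain of mTOR. The automated annotation marks only one mTOR-derived segment, so the second FRB copy rests on the catalogue description. By itself this N-terminal TadA fragment should be inactive. FRB dimerises with FKBP in the presence of rapamycin, so the design implies a partner construct supplying the remaining editor components to reconstitute deaminase activity on induction. That partner is not described in this record.
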