Addgene plasmid #209556: sABE v3.22 Lenti_2
Purpose: pU6-SpCas9_sgRNA-pCMV-bpSV40_NLS-TadA-8e (2-76)-2xFRB
Depositing lab: Xue Gao. Publication: A split and inducible adenine base editor for precise in vivo base editing. Zeng H, Yuan Q, Peng F, Ma D, Lingineni A, Chee K, Gilberd P, Osikpa EC, Sun Z, Gao X. Nat Commun. 2023 Sep 11;14(1):5573. doi: 10.1038/s41467-023-41331-5. PubMed 37696818.
Backbone
  Vector backbone: Custom
  Vector type: Mammalian Expression
Growth in bacteria
  Bacterial resistance: Spectinomycin, 50 μg/mL
  Growth temperature: 37°C
  Growth strain: NEB Stable
  Copy number: High Copy
Gene/Insert
  Gene/Insert name: SpCas9 sgRNA, TadA-8e (2-76)-2xFRB
  Promoter: pU6, pCMV
  Cloning method: Gibson Cloning
  Sequencing primers: 5′ GAGGGCCTATTTCCCATGATT; 3′ CATAGCGTAAAAGGAGCAACA
Terms and licenses: Academic/Nonprofit Terms; Industry Terms: Not Available to Industry
How to cite: sABE v3.22 Lenti_2 was a gift from Xue Gao (Addgene plasmid # 209556 ; http://n2t.net/addgene:209556 ; RRID:Addgene_209556)
